>Addgene plasmid #143810 | TFORF1450 | addgene full sequence | sequence record 396252 | Addgene NGS Result
TTAATGTAGTCTTATGCAATACTCTTGTAGTCTTGCAACATGGTAACGATGAGTTAGCAACATGCCTTAC
AAGGAGAGAAAAAGCACCGTGCATGCCGATTGGTGGAAGTAAGGTGGTACGATCGTGCCTTATTAGGAAG
GCAACAGACGGGTCTGACATGGATTGGACGAACCACTGAATTGCCGCATTGCAGAGATATTGTATTTAAG
TGCCTAGCTCGATACATAAACGGGTCTCTCTGGTTAGACCAGATCTGAGCCTGGGAGCTCTCTGGCTAAC
TAGGGAACCCACTGCTTAAGCCTCAATAAAGCTTGCCTTGAGTGCTTCAAGTAGTGTGTGCCCGTCTGTT
GTGTGACTCTGGTAACTAGAGATCCCTCAGACCCTTTTAGTCAGTGTGGAAAATCTCTAGCAGTGGCGCC
CGAACAGGGACTTGAAAGCGAAAGGGAAACCAGAGGAGCTCTCTCGACGCAGGACTCGGCTTGCTGAAGC
GCGCACGGCAAGAGGCGAGGGGCGGCGACTGGTGAGTACGCCAAAAATTTTGACTAGCGGAGGCTAGAAG
GAGAGAGATGGGTGCGAGAGCGTCAGTATTAAGCGGGGGAGAATTAGATCGCGATGGGAAAAAATTCGGT
TAAGGCCAGGGGGAAAGAAAAAATATAAATTAAAACATATAGTATGGGCAAGCAGGGAGCTAGAACGATT
CGCAGTTAATCCTGGCCTGTTAGAAACATCAGAAGGCTGTAGACAAATACTGGGACAGCTACAACCATCC
CTTCAGACAGGATCAGAAGAACTTAGATCATTATATAATACAGTAGCAACCCTCTATTGTGTGCATCAAA
GGATAGAGATAAAAGACACCAAGGAAGCTTTAGACAAGATAGAGGAAGAGCAAAACAAAAGTAAGACCAC
CGCACAGCAAGCGGCCGCTGATCTTCAGACCTGGAGGAGGAGATATGAGGGACAATTGGAGAAGTGAATT
ATATAAATATAAAGTAGTAAAAATTGAACCATTAGGAGTAGCACCCACCAAGGCAAAGAGAAGAGTGGTG
CAGAGAGAAAAAAGAGCAGTGGGAATAGGAGCTTTGTTCCTTGGGTTCTTGGGAGCAGCAGGAAGCACTA
TGGGCGCAGCGTCAATGACGCTGACGGTACAGGCCAGACAATTATTGTCTGGTATAGTGCAGCAGCAGAA
CAATTTGCTGAGGGCTATTGAGGCGCAACAGCATCTGTTGCAACTCACAGTCTGGGGCATCAAGCAGCTC
CAGGCAAGAATCCTGGCTGTGGAAAGATACCTAAAGGATCAACAGCTCCTGGGGATTTGGGGTTGCTCTG
GAAAACTCATTTGCACCACTGCTGTGCCTTGGAATGCTAGTTGGAGTAATAAATCTCTGGAACAGATTTG
GAATCACACGACCTGGATGGAGTGGGACAGAGAAATTAACAATTACACAAGCTTAATACACTCCTTAATT
GAAGAATCGCAAAACCAGCAAGAAAAGAATGAACAAGAATTATTGGAATTAGATAAATGGGCAAGTTTGT
GGAATTGGTTTAACATAACAAATTGGCTGTGGTATATAAAATTATTCATAATGATAGTAGGAGGCTTGGT
AGGTTTAAGAATAGTTTTTGCTGTACTTTCTATAGTGAATAGAGTTAGGCAGGGATATTCACCATTATCG
TTTCAGACCCACCTCCCAACCCCGAGGGGACCCATGCATTGCATCTCAATTAGTCAGCAACCAGGTGTGG
AAAGTCCCCAGGCTCCCCAGCAGGCAGAAGTATGCAAAGCATGCGTCTCAATTAGTCAGCAACCATAGTC
CCGCCCCTAACTCCGCCCATCCCGCCCCTAACTCCGCCCAGTTCCGCCCATTCTCCGCCCCATGGCTGAC
TAATTTTTTTTATTTATGCAGAGGCCGAGGCCGCCTCGGCCTCTGAGCTATTCCAGAAGTAGTGAGGAGG
CTTTTTTGGAGGCCTAGGCTTTTGCAAAAAGCTTTCTAGAGGTACCACCGGAGCTTACCATGACCGAGTA
CAAGCCCACGGTGCGCCTCGCCACCCGCGACGACGTCCCCAGGGCCGTACGCACCCTCGCCGCCGCGTTC
GCCGACTACCCCGCCACGCGCCACACCGTCGATCCGGACCGCCACATCGAGCGGGTCACCGAGCTGCAAG
AACTCTTCCTCACGCGCGTCGGGCTCGACATCGGCAAGGTGTGGGTCGCGGACGACGGCGCCGCCGTGGC
GGTCTGGACCACGCCGGAGAGCGTCGAAGCGGGGGCGGTGTTCGCCGAGATCGGCCCGCGCATGGCCGAG
TTGAGCGGTTCCCGGCTGGCCGCGCAGCAACAGATGGAAGGCCTCCTGGCGCCGCACCGGCCCAAGGAGC
CCGCGTGGTTCCTGGCCACCGTCGGCGTCTCGCCCGACCACCAGGGCAAGGGTCTGGGCAGCGCCGTCGT
GCTCCCCGGAGTGGAGGCGGCCGAGCGCGCCGGGGTGCCCGCCTTCCTGGAGACCTCCGCGCCCCGCAAC
CTCCCCTTCTACGAGCGGCTCGGCTTCACCGTCACCGCCGACGTCGAGGTGCCCGAAGGACCGCGCACCT
GGTGCATGACCCGCAAGCCCGGTGCCAGTTAACGAATTCTAGATCTTGAGACAAATGGCAGTATTCATCC
ACAATTTTAAAAGAAAAGGGGGGATTGGGGGGTACAGTGCAGGGGAAAGAATAGTAGACATAATAGCAAC
AGACATACAAACTAAAGAATTACAAAAACAAATTACAAAAATTCAAAATTTTCGGGTTTATTACAGGGAC
AGCAGAGATCCACTTTGGCGCCGGCTCGAGGCCTGCAGGTGCAAAGATGGATAAAGTTTTAAACAGAGAG
GAATCTTTGCAGCTAATGGACCTTCTAGGTCTTGAAAGGAGTGGGAATTGGCTCCGGTGCCCGTCAGTGG
GCAGAGCGCACATCGCCCACAGTCCCCGAGAAGTTGGGGGGAGGGGTCGGCAATTGAACCGGTGCCTAGA
GAAGGTGGCGCGGGGTAAACTGGGAAAGTGATGTCGTGTACTGGCTCCGCCTTTTTCCCGAGGGTGGGGG
AGAACCGTATATAAGTGCAGTAGTCGCCGTGAACGTTCTTTTTCGCAACGGGTTTGCCGCCAGAACACAG
GTAAGTGCCGTGTGTGGTTCCCGCGGGCCTGGCCTCTTTACGGGTTATGGCCCTTGCGTGCCTTGAATTA
CTTCCACCTGGCTGCAGTACGTGATTCTTGATCCCGAGCTTCGGGTTGGAAGTGGGTGGGAGAGTTCGAG
GCCTTGCGCTTAAGGAGCCCCTTCGCCTCGTGCTTGAGTTGAGGCCTGGCCTGGGCGCTGGGGCCGCCGC
GTGCGAATCTGGTGGCACCTTCGCGCCTGTCTCGCTGCTTTCGATAAGTCTCTAGCCATTTAAAATTTTT
GATGACCTGCTGCGACGCTTTTTTTCTGGCAAGATAGTCTTGTAAATGCGGGCCAAGATCTGCACACTGG
TATTTCGGTTTTTGGGGCCGCGGGCGGCGACGGGGCCCGTGCGTCCCAGCGCACATGTTCGGCGAGGCGG
GGCCTGCGAGCGCGGCCACCGAGAATCGGACGGGGGTAGTCTCAAGCTGGCCGGCCTGCTCTGGTGCCTG
GCCTCGCGCCGCCGTGTATCGCCCCGCCCTGGGCGGCAAGGCTGGCCCGGTCGGCACCAGTTGCGTGAGC
GGAAAGATGGCCGCTTCCCGGCCCTGCTGCAGGGAGCTCAAAATGGAGGACGCGGCGCTCGGGAGAGCGG
GCGGGTGAGTCACCCACACAAAGGAAAAGGGCCTTTCCGTCCTCAGCCGTCGCTTCATGTGACTCCACGG
AGTACCGGGCGCCGTCCAGGCACCTCGATTAGTTCTCGAGCTTTTGGAGTACGTCGTCTTTAGGTTGGGG
GGAGGGGTTTTATGCGATGGAGTTTCCCCACACTGAGTGGGTGGAGACTGAAGTTAGGCCAGCTTGGCAC
TTGATGTAATTCTCCTTGGAATTTGCCCTTTTTGAGTTTGGATCTTGGTTCATTCTCAAGCCTCAGACAG
TGGTTCAAAGTTTTTTTCTTCCATTTCAGGTGTCGTGAGGCTAGCACCGCCACCATGATGACCATGACTA
CGATGGCTGACGGCTTGGAAGGCCAGGACTCGTCCAAATCCGCCTTCATGGAGTTCGGGCAGCAGCAGCA
GCAGCAGCAGCAACAGCAGCAGCAGCAGCAGCAGCAACAGCAACAGCCGCCGCCGCCGCCGCCGCCGCCG
CCGCAGCCGCACTCGCAGCAGAGCTCCCCGGCCATGGCAGGCGCGCACTACCCTCTGCACTGCCTGCACT
CGGCGGCGGCGGCGGCAGCGGCCGGCTCGCACCACCACCACCACCACCAGCACCACCACCACGGCTCGCC
CTACGCGTCGGGCGGAGGGAACTCCTACAACCACCGCTCGCTCGCCGCCTACCCCTACATGAGCCACTCG
CAGCACAGCCCTTACCTCCAGTCCTACCACAACAGCAGCGCAGCCGCCCAGACGCGAGGGGACGACACAG
ATCAACAAAAAACTACAGTGATTGAAAACGGGGAAATCAGGTTCAATGGAAAAGGGAAAAAGATTCGGAA
GCCTCGGACCATTTATTCCAGCCTGCAGCTCCAGGCTTTAAACCATCGCTTTCAGCAGACACAGTATCTG
GCCCTTCCAGAGAGAGCCGAACTGGCAGCTTCCTTAGGACTGACACAAACACAGGTGAAGATATGGTTTC
AGAACAAACGCTCTAAGTTTAAGAAACTGCTGAAGCAGGGCAGTAATCCTCATGAGAGCGACCCCCTCCA
GGGCTCGGCGGCCCTGTCGCCACGCTCGCCAGCGCTGCCTCCAGTCTGGGACGTTTCTGCCTCGGCCAAG
GGTGTCAGTATGCCCCCCAACAGCTACATGCCTGGCTATTCTCACTGGTACTCCTCTCCACACCAGGACA
CGATGCAGAGACCACAGATGATGTAGTAATGAACTAGTCCGTAACTTGAAAGTATTTCGATTTCTTGGCT
TTATATATCTTGTGGAAAGGACGAGTGCTCTTTGGAGACACGCTCAATACGCGTTAAGTCGACAATCAAC
CTCTGGATTACAAAATTTGTGAAAGATTGACTGGTATTCTTAACTATGTTGCTCCTTTTACGCTATGTGG
ATACGCTGCTTTAATGCCTTTGTATCATGCTATTGCTTCCCGTATGGCTTTCATTTTCTCCTCCTTGTAT
AAATCCTGGTTGCTGTCTCTTTATGAGGAGTTGTGGCCCGTTGTCAGGCAACGTGGCGTGGTGTGCACTG
TGTTTGCTGACGCAACCCCCACTGGTTGGGGCATTGCCACCACCTGTCAGCTCCTTTCCGGGACTTTCGC
TTTCCCCCTCCCTATTGCCACGGCGGAACTCATCGCCGCCTGCCTTGCCCGCTGCTGGACAGGGGCTCGG
CTGTTGGGCACTGACAATTCCGTGGTGTTGTCGGGGAAATCATCGTCCTTTCCTTGGCTGCTCGCCTGTG
TTGCCACCTGGATTCTGCGCGGGACGTCCTTCTGCTACGTCCCTTCGGCCCTCAATCCAGCGGACCTTCC
TTCCCGCGGCCTGCTGCCGGCTCTGCGGCCTCTTCCGCGTCTTCGCCTTCGCCCTCAGACGAGTCGGATC
TCCCTTTGGGCCGCCTCCCCGCGTCGACTTTAAGACCAATGACTTACAAGGCAGCTGTAGATCTTAGCCA
CTTTTTAAAAGAAAAGGGGGGACTGGAAGGGCTAATTCACTCCCAACGAAGACAAGATCTGCTTTTTGCT
TGTACTGGGTCTCTCTGGTTAGACCAGATCTGAGCCTGGGAGCTCTCTGGCTAACTAGGGAACCCACTGC
TTAAGCCTCAATAAAGCTTGCCTTGAGTGCTTCAAGTAGTGTGTGCCCGTCTGTTGTGTGACTCTGGTAA
CTAGAGATCCCTCAGACCCTTTTAGTCAGTGTGGAAAATCTCTAGCAGTACGTATAGTAGTTCATGTCAT
CTTATTATTCAGTATTTATAACTTGCAAAGAAATGAATATCAGAGAGTGAGAGGAACTTGTTTATTGCAG
CTTATAATGGTTACAAATAAAGCAATAGCATCACAAATTTCACAAATAAAGCATTTTTTTCACTGCATTC
TAGTTGTGGTTTGTCCAAACTCATCAATGTATCTTATCATGTCTGGCTCTAGCTATCCCGCCCCTAACTC
CGCCCATCCCGCCCCTAACTCCGCCCAGTTCCGCCCATTCTCCGCCCCATGGCTGACTAATTTTTTTTAT
TTATGCAGAGGCCGAGGCCGCCTCGGCCTCTGAGCTATTCCAGAAGTAGTGAGGAGGCTTTTTTGGAGGC
CTAGGGACGTACCCAATTCGCCCTATAGTGAGTCGTATTACGCGCGCTCACTGGCCGTCGTTTTACAACG
TCGTGACTGGGAAAACCCTGGCGTTACCCAACTTAATCGCCTTGCAGCACATCCCCCTTTCGCCAGCTGG
CGTAATAGCGAAGAGGCCCGCACCGATCGCCCTTCCCAACAGTTGCGCAGCCTGAATGGCGAATGGG
[124 nt withheld, positions 6578-6701]
C
[91 nt withheld, positions 6703-6793]
A
[49 nt withheld, positions 6795-6843]
CCTTTGACGTTGGAGTCCACGTTCTTT
[37 nt withheld, positions 6871-6907]
ACCCTATCTCGGTCTATTCTTTTGATTTATAAGGGATTTTGCCGATTTCGGCCTATTGGTTAAAAAATGA
GCTGATTTAACAAAAATTTAACGCGAATTTTAACAAAATATTAACGCTTACAATTTAGGTGGCACTTTTC
GGGGAAATGTGCGCGGAACCCCTATTTGTTTATTTTTCTAAATACATTCAAATATGTATCCGCTCATGAG
ACAATAACCCTGATAAATGCTTCAATAATATTGAAAAAGGAAGAGTATGAGTATTCAACATTTCCGTGTC
GCCCTTATTCCCTTTTTTGCGGCATTTTGCCTTCCTGTTTTTGCTCACCCAGAAACGCTGGTGAAAGTAA
AAGATGCTGAAGATCAGTTGGGTGCACGAGTGGGTTACATCGAACTGGATCTCAACAGCGGTAAGATCCT
TGAGAGTTTTCGCCCCGAAGAACGTTTTCCAATGATGAGCACTTTTAAAGTTCTGCTATGTGGCGCGGTA
TTATCCCGTATTGACGCCGGGCAAGAGCAACTCGGTCGCCGCATACACTATTCTCAGAATGACTTGGTTG
AGTACTCACCAGTCACAGAAAAGCATCTTACGGATGGCATGACAGTAAGAGAATTATGCAGTGCTGCCAT
AACCATGAGTGATAACACTGCGGCCAACTTACTTCTGACAACGATCGGAGGACCGAAGGAGCTAACCGCT
TTTTTGCACAACATGGGGGATCATGTAACTCGCCTTGATCGTTGGGAACCGGAGCTGAATGAAGCCATAC
CAAACGACGAGCGTGACACCACGATGCCTGTAGCAATGGCAACAACGTTGCGCAAACTATTAACTGGCGA
ACTACTTACTCTAGCTTCCCGGCAACAATTAATAGACTGGATGGAGGCGGATAAAGTTGCAGGACCACTT
CTGCGCTCGGCCCTTCCGGCTGGCTGGTTTATTGCTGATAAATCTGGAGCCGGTGAGCGTGGGTCTCGCG
GTATCATTGCAGCACTGGGGCCAGATGGTAAGCCCTCCCGTATCGTAGTTATCTACACGACGGGGAGTCA
GGCAACTATGGATGAACGAAATAGACAGATCGCTGAGATAGGTGCCTCACTGATTAAGCATTGGTAACTG
TCAGACCAAGTTTACTCATATATACTTTAGATTGATTTAAAACTTCATTTTTAATTTAAAAGGATCTAGG
TGAAGATCCTTTTTGATAATCTCATGACCAAAATCCCTTAACGTGAGTTTTCGTTCCACTGAGCGTCAGA
CCCCGTAGAAAAGATCAAAGGATCTTCTTGAGATCCTTTTTTTCTGCGCGTAATCTGCTGCTTGCAAACA
AAAAAACCACCGCTACCAGCGGTGGTTTGTTTGCCGGATCAAGAGCTACCAACTCTTTTTCCGAAGGTAA
CTGGCTTCAGCAGAGCGCAGATACCAAATACTGTTCTTCTAGTGTAGCCGTAGTTAGGCCACCACTTCAA
GAACTCTGTAGCACCGCCTACATACCTCGCTCTGCTAATCCTGTTACCAGTGGCTGCTGCCAGTGGCGAT
AAGTCGTGTCTTACCGGGTTGGACTCAAGACGATAGTTACCGGATAAGGCGCAGCGGTCGGGCTGAACGG
GGGGTTCGTGCACACAGCCCAGCTTGGAGCGAACGACCTACACCGAACTGAGATACCTACAGCGTGAGCT
ATGAGAAAGCGCCACGCTTCCCGAAGGGAGAAAGGCGGACAGGTATCCGGTAAGCGGCAGGGTCGGAACA
GGAGAGCGCACGAGGGAGCTTCCAGGGGGAAACGCCTGGTATCTTTATAGTCCTGTCGGGTTTCGCCACC
TCTGACTTGAGCGTCGATTTTTGTGATGCTCGTCAGGGGGGCGGAGCCTATGGAAAAACGCCAGCAACGC
GGCCTTTTTACGGTTCCTGGCCTTTTGCTGGCCTTTTGCTCACATGTTCTTTCCTGCGTTATCCCCTGAT
TCTGTGGATAACCGTATTACCGCCTTTGAGTGAGCTGATACCGCTCGCCGCAGCCGAACGACCGAGCGCA
GCGAGTCAGTGAGCGAGGAAGCGGAAGAGCGCCCAATACGCAAACCGCCTCTCCCCGCGCGTTGGCCGAT
TCATTAATGCAGCTGGCACGACAGGTTTCCCGACTGGAAAGCGGGCAGTGAGCGCAACGCAATTAATGTG
AGTTAGCTCACTCATTAGGCACCCCAGGCTTTACACTTTATGCTTCCGGCTCGTATGTTGTGTGGAATTG
TGAGCGGATAACAATTTCACACAGGAAACAGCTATGACCATGATTACGCCAAGCGCGCAATTAACCCTCA
CTAAAGGGAACAAAAGCTGGAGCTGCAAGC
Features (pLannotate 1.2.2; 33 found; start..end, strand, type, name):
      5..231     +  promoter       RSV promoter: Rous sarcoma virus enhancer/promoter
    232..412     +  LTR            5' LTR (truncated): truncated 5' long terminal repeat (LTR) from HIV-1
    459..584     +  misc_feature   HIV-1 Ψ: packaging signal of human immunodeficiency virus type 1
    568..931     +  CDS            HIV-1 gag (fragment): gag protein from human immunodeficiency virus 1; gag
   1077..1310    +  misc_feature   RRE: The Rev response element (RRE) of HIV-1 allows for Rev-dependent mRNA export from the nucleus to the cytoplasm.
   1687..1713    +  CDS            Rev (fragment): human immunodeficiency virus 1 (HIV-1) Rev protein; rev; enhances nuclear export of unspliced and incompletely spliced viral mRNAs
   1720..1743    +  promoter       SV40 promoter (fragment): SV40 early promoter
   1744..1815    +  promoter       SV40 promoter (fragment): SV40 enhancer and early promoter
   1839..1974    +  rep_origin     SV40 ori: SV40 origin of replication
   2020..2616    +  CDS            PuroR (fragment): puromycin N-acetyltransferase; pac from Streptomyces; confers resistance to puromycin
   2665..2782    +  misc_feature   cPPT/CTS: central polypurine tract and central termination sequence of HIV-1
   2847..2913    +  CDS            small t antigen (fragment): SV40 (simian virus 40) small t antigen
   2920..4098    +  promoter       EF-1α promoter: strong constitutive promoter for human elongation factor EF-1α
   4255..4272    -  promoter       chicken β-actin promoter (fragment): contains a 21-bp deletion relative to the standard chicken β-actin promoter
   4370..4396    +  CDS            9xHis: 9xHis affinity tag
   4469..4993    +  CDS            DLX6: DLX6_HUMAN - Experimental evidence at transcript level: Swiss-Prot protein existence level 2. From Homo sapiens (Human).
   5009..5062    +  promoter       U6 promoter (fragment): RNA polymerase III promoter for human U6 snRNA
   5104..5692    +  misc_feature   WPRE: woodchuck hepatitis virus posttranscriptional regulatory element
   5743..5762    +  misc_feature   cPPT/CTS (fragment): central polypurine tract and central termination sequence of HIV-1
   5764..5997    +  LTR            3' LTR (ΔU3): self-inactivating 3' long terminal repeat (LTR) from HIV-1
   6075..6196    +  polyA_signal   SV40 poly(A) signal: SV40 polyadenylation signal
   6236..6371    +  rep_origin     SV40 ori: SV40 origin of replication
   6392..6410    -  promoter       T7 promoter: promoter for bacteriophage T7 RNA polymerase
   6418..6573    +  CDS            lacZα (fragment): LacZα fragment of β-galactosidase; lacZ fragment
   6578..7006    +  rep_origin     f1 ori (sequence partly withheld): f1 bacteriophage origin of replication; arrow indicates direction of (+) strand synthesis
   7059..7163    +  promoter       AmpR promoter: bla
   7164..8024    +  CDS            AmpR: β-lactamase; bla; confers resistance to ampicillin, carbenicillin, and related antibiotics
   8195..8783    +  rep_origin     ori: high-copy-number ColE1/pMB1/pBR322/pUC origin of replication
   8966..9058    +  CDS            lacI (fragment): lac repressor; lacI; The lac repressor binds to the lac operator to inhibit transcription in E. coli. This inhibition can be relieved by adding lactose or isopropyl-β-D-thiogalactopyranoside (IPTG).
   9071..9092    +  protein_bind   CAP binding site: CAP binding activates transcription in the presence of cAMP. E. coli catabolite activator protein
   9107..9137    +  promoter       lac promoter: promoter for the E. coli lac operon
   9145..9161    +  protein_bind   lac operator: The lac repressor binds to the lac operator to inhibit transcription in E. coli. This inhibition can be relieved by adding lactose or isopropyl-β-D-thiogalactopyranoside (IPTG). lac repressor encoded by lacI
   9206..9224    +  promoter       T3 promoter: promoter for bacteriophage T3 RNA polymerase
