[The description below was written by a language model from this plasmid's Addgene catalogue record and pLannotate feature annotations shown in this document.]
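Description:
TFORF1450 is a third-generation-style, self-inactivating lentiviral expression plasmid built on the pLX_TRC317 backbone and carrying the human transcription factor DLX6 as a synthesized open reading frame. It belongs to a barcoded transcription factor ORF collection in which each clone has a unique 24-bp barcode, so that the factor delivered to a cell can be identified by sequencing in pooled overexpression screens such as those probing directed differentiation. In bacteria the plasmid is maintained by a high-copy ColE1/pUC-type origin and selected with ampicillin through the bla gene. An f1 origin and remnants of a lac/lacZα cloning region with T3 and T7 promoters are also present in the backbone. The depositor warns that recombination can occur, as is common for plasmids with repeated LTRs.

The viral portion begins with an RSV promoter driving a truncated HIV-1 5' LTR, followed by the Ψ packaging signal, a gag fragment and the Rev response element, and ends with a ΔU3 3' LTR and an SV40 polyadenylation signal. These elements allow packaging of the genome when helper functions are supplied in trans and leave the integrated provirus without LTR promoter activity. Within the provirus, an SV40 early promoter drives puromycin N-acetyltransferase for selection of transduced mammalian cells. A cPPT/CTS element, which aids nuclear import, precedes the EF-1α promoter that constitutively expresses DLX6. A WPRE downstream of the ORF enhances transcript stability and expression. The barcode is not annotated in the feature table. Several short annotated fragments around the insert (a 9xHis match, a chicken β-actin promoter fragment, a U6 promoter fragment) are probably incidental sequence matches rather than functional parts, and the record lists no tag.
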