Addgene plasmid #143810: TFORF1450
Purpose: Lentiviral vector for overexpressing transcription factor ORFs with unique 24-bp barcodes. Barcodes facilitate identification of transcription factors in pooled screens.
Depositing lab: Feng Zhang. Depositing organization: Broad Institute. Publication: A transcription factor atlas of directed differentiation. Joung J, Ma S, Tay T, Geiger-Schuller KR, Kirchgatterer PC, Verdine VK, Guo B, Arias-Garcia MA, Allen WE, Singh A, Kuksenko O, Abudayyeh OO, Gootenberg JS, Fu Z, Macrae RK, Buenrostro JD, Regev A, Zhang F. Cell. 2023 Jan 5;186(1):209-229.e26. doi: 10.1016/j.cell.2022.11.026. PubMed 36608654.
Backbone
  Vector backbone: pLX_TRC317
  Backbone manufacturer: Broad Institute Genetic Perturbation Platform
  Backbone size w/o insert (bp): 8264
  Vector type: Mammalian Expression, Lentiviral
  Selectable markers: Puromycin
Growth in bacteria
  Bacterial resistance: Ampicillin, 100 μg/mL
  Growth temperature: 37°C
  Growth strain: NEB Stable
  Copy number: High Copy
Gene/Insert
  Gene/Insert name: DLX6
  Species: H. sapiens (human)
  Insert size (bp): 983
  Entrez Gene: DLX6 (a.k.a. MGC125282, MGC125283, MGC125284, MGC125285)
  Promoter: EF1a
  Cloning method: Unknown
  Sequencing primers: 5′ GGGTGGAGACTGAAGTTAGGCCAG; 3′ CACATAGCGTAAAAGGAGCAACATAG
Terms and licenses: Academic/Nonprofit Terms; Industry Terms: Not Available to Industry
Depositor comments: NM_005222,ENST00000518156 . The transcription factor ORF portion of this plasmid was synthesized by Genewiz. Please test multiple small colonies in case of plasmid recombination. To make this collection available in a timely manner, a portion of this collection was not fully sequenced by Addgene. If an Addgene verified full plasmid sequence is not available, please contact us prior to placing an order to request the full sequence.
How to cite: TFORF1450 was a gift from Feng Zhang (Addgene plasmid # 143810 ; http://n2t.net/addgene:143810 ; RRID:Addgene_143810)
