>Addgene plasmid #143810 | TFORF1450 | depositor partial sequence | sequence record 283557 | Insert
ACCGCCACCATGATGACCATGACTACGATGGCTGACGGCTTGGAAGGCCAGGACTCGTCCAAATCCGCCT
TCATGGAGTTCGGGCAGCAGCAGCAGCAGCAGCAGCAACAGCAGCAGCAGCAGCAGCAGCAACAGCAACA
GCCGCCGCCGCCGCCGCCGCCGCCGCCGCAGCCGCACTCGCAGCAGAGCTCCCCGGCCATGGCAGGCGCG
CACTACCCTCTGCACTGCCTGCACTCGGCGGCGGCGGCGGCAGCGGCCGGCTCGCACCACCACCACCACC
ACCAGCACCACCACCACGGCTCGCCCTACGCGTCGGGCGGAGGGAACTCCTACAACCACCGCTCGCTCGC
CGCCTACCCCTACATGAGCCACTCGCAGCACAGCCCTTACCTCCAGTCCTACCACAACAGCAGCGCAGCC
GCCCAGACGCGAGGGGACGACACAGATCAACAAAAAACTACAGTGATTGAAAACGGGGAAATCAGGTTCA
ATGGAAAAGGGAAAAAGATTCGGAAGCCTCGGACCATTTATTCCAGCCTGCAGCTCCAGGCTTTAAACCA
TCGCTTTCAGCAGACACAGTATCTGGCCCTTCCAGAGAGAGCCGAACTGGCAGCTTCCTTAGGACTGACA
CAAACACAGGTGAAGATATGGTTTCAGAACAAACGCTCTAAGTTTAAGAAACTGCTGAAGCAGGGCAGTA
ATCCTCATGAGAGCGACCCCCTCCAGGGCTCGGCGGCCCTGTCGCCACGCTCGCCAGCGCTGCCTCCAGT
CTGGGACGTTTCTGCCTCGGCCAAGGGTGTCAGTATGCCCCCCAACAGCTACATGCCTGGCTATTCTCAC
TGGTACTCCTCTCCACACCAGGACACGATGCAGAGACCACAGATGATGTAGTAATGAACTAGTCCGTAAC
TTGAAAGTATTTCGATTTCTTGGCTTTATATATCTTGTGGAAAGGACGAGTGCTCTTTGGAGACACGCTC
AAT
