>Addgene plasmid #143810 | TFORF1450 | depositor partial sequence | sequence record 283558 | Barcode
GTGCTCTTTGGAGACACGCTCAAT
